Addgene plasmid #143886: TFORF0576
Purpose: Lentiviral vector for overexpressing transcription factor ORFs with unique 24-bp barcodes. Barcodes facilitate identification of transcription factors in pooled screens.
Depositing lab: Feng Zhang. Depositing organization: Broad Institute. Publication: A transcription factor atlas of directed differentiation. Joung J, Ma S, Tay T, Geiger-Schuller KR, Kirchgatterer PC, Verdine VK, Guo B, Arias-Garcia MA, Allen WE, Singh A, Kuksenko O, Abudayyeh OO, Gootenberg JS, Fu Z, Macrae RK, Buenrostro JD, Regev A, Zhang F. Cell. 2023 Jan 5;186(1):209-229.e26. doi: 10.1016/j.cell.2022.11.026. PubMed 36608654.
Backbone
  Vector backbone: pLX_TRC317
  Backbone manufacturer: Broad Institute Genetic Perturbation Platform
  Backbone size w/o insert (bp): 8264
  Vector type: Mammalian Expression, Lentiviral
  Selectable markers: Puromycin
Growth in bacteria
  Bacterial resistance: Ampicillin, 100 μg/mL
  Growth temperature: 37°C
  Growth strain: NEB Stable
  Copy number: High Copy
Gene/Insert
  Gene/Insert name: HOXA10
  Species: H. sapiens (human)
  Insert size (bp): 1334
  Entrez Gene: HOXA10 (a.k.a. HOX1, HOX1.8, HOX1H, PL)
  Promoter: EF1a
  Cloning method: Unknown
  Sequencing primers: 5′ GGGTGGAGACTGAAGTTAGGCCAG; 3′ CACATAGCGTAAAAGGAGCAACATAG
Terms and licenses: Academic/Nonprofit Terms; Industry Terms: Not Available to Industry
Depositor comments: NM_018951,ENST00000283921 . The transcription factor ORF portion of this plasmid was synthesized by Genewiz. Please test multiple small colonies in case of plasmid recombination. To make this collection available in a timely manner, a portion of this collection was not fully sequenced by Addgene. If an Addgene verified full plasmid sequence is not available, please contact us prior to placing an order to request the full sequence.
How to cite: TFORF0576 was a gift from Feng Zhang (Addgene plasmid # 143886 ; http://n2t.net/addgene:143886 ; RRID:Addgene_143886)
