[The description below was written by a language model from this plasmid's Addgene catalogue record and pLannotate feature annotations shown in this document.]
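Description:
TFORF0576 is a lentiviral mammalian expression plasmid built on the pLX_TRC317 backbone and carrying the human HOXA10 open reading frame, one member of a barcoded transcription factor ORF collection. It is maintained in E. coli through a high-copy ColE1/pUC-type origin with ampicillin resistance (AmpR under its own bla promoter). An f1 origin and remnants of a lac/lacZα cloning region flanked by T3 and T7 promoters are also present in the bacterial portion. The record notes that the plasmid may recombine, which is common for LTR-containing vectors.

The viral cassette has a third-generation, self-inactivating layout. An RSV promoter drives a truncated HIV-1 5' LTR, followed by the Ψ packaging signal with a partial gag sequence, the Rev response element, a cPPT/CTS, and a ΔU3 3' LTR with a downstream SV40 polyadenylation signal. Within this transfer region, an SV40 early promoter/origin drives puromycin N-acetyltransferase for selecting transduced cells. A separate EF-1α promoter constitutively drives the HOXA10 coding sequence, which encodes a homeobox transcription factor involved in anterior-posterior positional identity. A WPRE downstream of the ORF enhances transcript stability and expression.

According to the catalogue entry, each construct in the series carries a unique 24-bp barcode for identifying the transcription factor in pooled screens. The barcode is not annotated in the feature table, though a short U6-promoter-like fragment lies between the ORF and the WPRE. The vector is intended for stable overexpression of HOXA10, individually or in pooled screens such as directed differentiation studies.
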