Features (pLannotate 1.2.2; 31 found; start..end, strand, type, name):
      5..231     +  promoter       RSV promoter: Rous sarcoma virus enhancer/promoter
    232..412     +  LTR            5' LTR (truncated): truncated 5' long terminal repeat (LTR) from HIV-1
    459..584     +  misc_feature   HIV-1 Ψ: packaging signal of human immunodeficiency virus type 1
    568..931     +  CDS            HIV-1 gag (fragment): gag protein from human immunodeficiency virus 1; gag
   1077..1310    +  misc_feature   RRE: The Rev response element (RRE) of HIV-1 allows for Rev-dependent mRNA export from the nucleus to the cytoplasm.
   1687..1713    +  CDS            Rev (fragment): human immunodeficiency virus 1 (HIV-1) Rev protein; rev; enhances nuclear export of unspliced and incompletely spliced viral mRNAs
   1720..1743    +  promoter       SV40 promoter (fragment): SV40 early promoter
   1744..1815    +  promoter       SV40 promoter (fragment): SV40 enhancer and early promoter
   1839..1974    +  rep_origin     SV40 ori: SV40 origin of replication
   2020..2616    +  CDS            PuroR (fragment): puromycin N-acetyltransferase; pac from Streptomyces; confers resistance to puromycin
   2665..2782    +  misc_feature   cPPT/CTS: central polypurine tract and central termination sequence of HIV-1
   2847..2913    +  CDS            small t antigen (fragment): SV40 (simian virus 40) small t antigen
   2920..4098    +  promoter       EF-1α promoter: strong constitutive promoter for human elongation factor EF-1α
   4115..5344    +  CDS            HOXA10: HXA10_HUMAN - Also known as HOX1H. Experimental evidence at protein level: Swiss-Prot protein existence level 1. Sequence-specific transcription factor which is part of a developmental regulatory system that provides cells with specific positional identities on the anterior-posterior axis. Binds to the DNA sequence 5'-AA[AT]TTTTATTAC-3'. From Homo sapiens (Human).
   5360..5413    +  promoter       U6 promoter (fragment): RNA polymerase III promoter for human U6 snRNA
   5455..6043    +  misc_feature   WPRE: woodchuck hepatitis virus posttranscriptional regulatory element
   6094..6113    +  misc_feature   cPPT/CTS (fragment): central polypurine tract and central termination sequence of HIV-1
   6115..6348    +  LTR            3' LTR (ΔU3): self-inactivating 3' long terminal repeat (LTR) from HIV-1
   6426..6547    +  polyA_signal   SV40 poly(A) signal: SV40 polyadenylation signal
   6587..6722    +  rep_origin     SV40 ori: SV40 origin of replication
   6743..6761    -  promoter       T7 promoter: promoter for bacteriophage T7 RNA polymerase
   6769..6924    +  CDS            lacZα (fragment): LacZα fragment of β-galactosidase; lacZ fragment
   6929..7357    +  rep_origin     f1 ori (sequence partly withheld): f1 bacteriophage origin of replication; arrow indicates direction of (+) strand synthesis
   7410..7514    +  promoter       AmpR promoter: bla
   7515..8375    +  CDS            AmpR: β-lactamase; bla; confers resistance to ampicillin, carbenicillin, and related antibiotics
   8546..9134    +  rep_origin     ori: high-copy-number ColE1/pMB1/pBR322/pUC origin of replication
   9317..9409    +  CDS            lacI (fragment): lac repressor; lacI; The lac repressor binds to the lac operator to inhibit transcription in E. coli. This inhibition can be relieved by adding lactose or isopropyl-β-D-thiogalactopyranoside (IPTG).
   9422..9443    +  protein_bind   CAP binding site: CAP binding activates transcription in the presence of cAMP. E. coli catabolite activator protein
   9458..9488    +  promoter       lac promoter: promoter for the E. coli lac operon
   9496..9512    +  protein_bind   lac operator: The lac repressor binds to the lac operator to inhibit transcription in E. coli. This inhibition can be relieved by adding lactose or isopropyl-β-D-thiogalactopyranoside (IPTG). lac repressor encoded by lacI
   9557..9575    +  promoter       T3 promoter: promoter for bacteriophage T3 RNA polymerase
>Addgene plasmid #143886 | TFORF0576 | addgene full sequence | sequence record 404558 | Addgene NGS Result
TTAATGTAGTCTTATGCAATACTCTTGTAGTCTTGCAACATGGTAACGATGAGTTAGCAACATGCCTTAC
AAGGAGAGAAAAAGCACCGTGCATGCCGATTGGTGGAAGTAAGGTGGTACGATCGTGCCTTATTAGGAAG
GCAACAGACGGGTCTGACATGGATTGGACGAACCACTGAATTGCCGCATTGCAGAGATATTGTATTTAAG
TGCCTAGCTCGATACATAAACGGGTCTCTCTGGTTAGACCAGATCTGAGCCTGGGAGCTCTCTGGCTAAC
TAGGGAACCCACTGCTTAAGCCTCAATAAAGCTTGCCTTGAGTGCTTCAAGTAGTGTGTGCCCGTCTGTT
GTGTGACTCTGGTAACTAGAGATCCCTCAGACCCTTTTAGTCAGTGTGGAAAATCTCTAGCAGTGGCGCC
CGAACAGGGACTTGAAAGCGAAAGGGAAACCAGAGGAGCTCTCTCGACGCAGGACTCGGCTTGCTGAAGC
GCGCACGGCAAGAGGCGAGGGGCGGCGACTGGTGAGTACGCCAAAAATTTTGACTAGCGGAGGCTAGAAG
GAGAGAGATGGGTGCGAGAGCGTCAGTATTAAGCGGGGGAGAATTAGATCGCGATGGGAAAAAATTCGGT
TAAGGCCAGGGGGAAAGAAAAAATATAAATTAAAACATATAGTATGGGCAAGCAGGGAGCTAGAACGATT
CGCAGTTAATCCTGGCCTGTTAGAAACATCAGAAGGCTGTAGACAAATACTGGGACAGCTACAACCATCC
CTTCAGACAGGATCAGAAGAACTTAGATCATTATATAATACAGTAGCAACCCTCTATTGTGTGCATCAAA
GGATAGAGATAAAAGACACCAAGGAAGCTTTAGACAAGATAGAGGAAGAGCAAAACAAAAGTAAGACCAC
CGCACAGCAAGCGGCCGCTGATCTTCAGACCTGGAGGAGGAGATATGAGGGACAATTGGAGAAGTGAATT
ATATAAATATAAAGTAGTAAAAATTGAACCATTAGGAGTAGCACCCACCAAGGCAAAGAGAAGAGTGGTG
CAGAGAGAAAAAAGAGCAGTGGGAATAGGAGCTTTGTTCCTTGGGTTCTTGGGAGCAGCAGGAAGCACTA
TGGGCGCAGCGTCAATGACGCTGACGGTACAGGCCAGACAATTATTGTCTGGTATAGTGCAGCAGCAGAA
CAATTTGCTGAGGGCTATTGAGGCGCAACAGCATCTGTTGCAACTCACAGTCTGGGGCATCAAGCAGCTC
CAGGCAAGAATCCTGGCTGTGGAAAGATACCTAAAGGATCAACAGCTCCTGGGGATTTGGGGTTGCTCTG
GAAAACTCATTTGCACCACTGCTGTGCCTTGGAATGCTAGTTGGAGTAATAAATCTCTGGAACAGATTTG
GAATCACACGACCTGGATGGAGTGGGACAGAGAAATTAACAATTACACAAGCTTAATACACTCCTTAATT
GAAGAATCGCAAAACCAGCAAGAAAAGAATGAACAAGAATTATTGGAATTAGATAAATGGGCAAGTTTGT
GGAATTGGTTTAACATAACAAATTGGCTGTGGTATATAAAATTATTCATAATGATAGTAGGAGGCTTGGT
AGGTTTAAGAATAGTTTTTGCTGTACTTTCTATAGTGAATAGAGTTAGGCAGGGATATTCACCATTATCG
TTTCAGACCCACCTCCCAACCCCGAGGGGACCCATGCATTGCATCTCAATTAGTCAGCAACCAGGTGTGG
AAAGTCCCCAGGCTCCCCAGCAGGCAGAAGTATGCAAAGCATGCGTCTCAATTAGTCAGCAACCATAGTC
CCGCCCCTAACTCCGCCCATCCCGCCCCTAACTCCGCCCAGTTCCGCCCATTCTCCGCCCCATGGCTGAC
TAATTTTTTTTATTTATGCAGAGGCCGAGGCCGCCTCGGCCTCTGAGCTATTCCAGAAGTAGTGAGGAGG
CTTTTTTGGAGGCCTAGGCTTTTGCAAAAAGCTTTCTAGAGGTACCACCGGAGCTTACCATGACCGAGTA
CAAGCCCACGGTGCGCCTCGCCACCCGCGACGACGTCCCCAGGGCCGTACGCACCCTCGCCGCCGCGTTC
GCCGACTACCCCGCCACGCGCCACACCGTCGATCCGGACCGCCACATCGAGCGGGTCACCGAGCTGCAAG
AACTCTTCCTCACGCGCGTCGGGCTCGACATCGGCAAGGTGTGGGTCGCGGACGACGGCGCCGCCGTGGC
GGTCTGGACCACGCCGGAGAGCGTCGAAGCGGGGGCGGTGTTCGCCGAGATCGGCCCGCGCATGGCCGAG
TTGAGCGGTTCCCGGCTGGCCGCGCAGCAACAGATGGAAGGCCTCCTGGCGCCGCACCGGCCCAAGGAGC
CCGCGTGGTTCCTGGCCACCGTCGGCGTCTCGCCCGACCACCAGGGCAAGGGTCTGGGCAGCGCCGTCGT
GCTCCCCGGAGTGGAGGCGGCCGAGCGCGCCGGGGTGCCCGCCTTCCTGGAGACCTCCGCGCCCCGCAAC
CTCCCCTTCTACGAGCGGCTCGGCTTCACCGTCACCGCCGACGTCGAGGTGCCCGAAGGACCGCGCACCT
GGTGCATGACCCGCAAGCCCGGTGCCAGTTAACGAATTCTAGATCTTGAGACAAATGGCAGTATTCATCC
ACAATTTTAAAAGAAAAGGGGGGATTGGGGGGTACAGTGCAGGGGAAAGAATAGTAGACATAATAGCAAC
AGACATACAAACTAAAGAATTACAAAAACAAATTACAAAAATTCAAAATTTTCGGGTTTATTACAGGGAC
AGCAGAGATCCACTTTGGCGCCGGCTCGAGGCCTGCAGGTGCAAAGATGGATAAAGTTTTAAACAGAGAG
GAATCTTTGCAGCTAATGGACCTTCTAGGTCTTGAAAGGAGTGGGAATTGGCTCCGGTGCCCGTCAGTGG
GCAGAGCGCACATCGCCCACAGTCCCCGAGAAGTTGGGGGGAGGGGTCGGCAATTGAACCGGTGCCTAGA
GAAGGTGGCGCGGGGTAAACTGGGAAAGTGATGTCGTGTACTGGCTCCGCCTTTTTCCCGAGGGTGGGGG
AGAACCGTATATAAGTGCAGTAGTCGCCGTGAACGTTCTTTTTCGCAACGGGTTTGCCGCCAGAACACAG
GTAAGTGCCGTGTGTGGTTCCCGCGGGCCTGGCCTCTTTACGGGTTATGGCCCTTGCGTGCCTTGAATTA
CTTCCACCTGGCTGCAGTACGTGATTCTTGATCCCGAGCTTCGGGTTGGAAGTGGGTGGGAGAGTTCGAG
GCCTTGCGCTTAAGGAGCCCCTTCGCCTCGTGCTTGAGTTGAGGCCTGGCCTGGGCGCTGGGGCCGCCGC
GTGCGAATCTGGTGGCACCTTCGCGCCTGTCTCGCTGCTTTCGATAAGTCTCTAGCCATTTAAAATTTTT
GATGACCTGCTGCGACGCTTTTTTTCTGGCAAGATAGTCTTGTAAATGCGGGCCAAGATCTGCACACTGG
TATTTCGGTTTTTGGGGCCGCGGGCGGCGACGGGGCCCGTGCGTCCCAGCGCACATGTTCGGCGAGGCGG
GGCCTGCGAGCGCGGCCACCGAGAATCGGACGGGGGTAGTCTCAAGCTGGCCGGCCTGCTCTGGTGCCTG
GCCTCGCGCCGCCGTGTATCGCCCCGCCCTGGGCGGCAAGGCTGGCCCGGTCGGCACCAGTTGCGTGAGC
GGAAAGATGGCCGCTTCCCGGCCCTGCTGCAGGGAGCTCAAAATGGAGGACGCGGCGCTCGGGAGAGCGG
GCGGGTGAGTCACCCACACAAAGGAAAAGGGCCTTTCCGTCCTCAGCCGTCGCTTCATGTGACTCCACGG
AGTACCGGGCGCCGTCCAGGCACCTCGATTAGTTCTCGAGCTTTTGGAGTACGTCGTCTTTAGGTTGGGG
GGAGGGGTTTTATGCGATGGAGTTTCCCCACACTGAGTGGGTGGAGACTGAAGTTAGGCCAGCTTGGCAC
TTGATGTAATTCTCCTTGGAATTTGCCCTTTTTGAGTTTGGATCTTGGTTCATTCTCAAGCCTCAGACAG
TGGTTCAAAGTTTTTTTCTTCCATTTCAGGTGTCGTGAGGCTAGCACCGCCACCATGTCAGCCAGAAAGG
GCTATCTGCTCCCTTCGCCAAATTATCCCACAACAATGTCATGCTCGGAGAGCCCCGCCGCGAACTCTTT
TTTGGTCGACTCGCTCATCAGCTCGGGCAGAGGCGAGGCAGGCGGCGGTGGTGGTGGCGCGGGGGGCGGC
GGCGGTGGCGGTTACTACGCCCACGGCGGGGTCTACCTGCCGCCCGCCGCCGACCTGCCCTACGGGCTGC
AGAGCTGCGGGCTCTTCCCCACGCTGGGCGGCAAGCGCAATGAGGCAGCGTCGCCGGGCAGCGGTGGCGG
TGGCGGGGGTCTAGGTCCCGGGGCGCACGGCTACGGGCCCTCGCCCATAGACCTGTGGCTAGACGCGCCC
CGGTCTTGCCGGATGGAGCCGCCTGACGGGCCGCCGCCGCCGCCCCAGCAGCAGCCGCCGCCCCCGCCGC
AACCACCCCAGCCAGCGCCGCAGGCCACCTCGTGCTCTTTCGCGCAGAACATCAAAGAAGAGAGCTCCTA
CTGCCTCTACGACTCGGCGGACAAATGCCCCAAAGTCTCGGCCACCGCCGCCGAACTGGCTCCCTTCCCG
CGGGGCCCGCCGCCCGACGGCTGCGCCCTGGGCACCTCCAGCGGGGTGCCAGTGCCTGGCTACTTCCGCC
TTTCTCAGGCCTACGGCACCGCCAAGGGCTATGGCAGCGGCGGCGGCGGCGCGCAGCAACTCGGGGCTGG
CCCGTTCCCCGCGCAGCCCCCGGGGCGCGGTTTCGATCTCCCGCCCGCGCTAGCCTCCGGCTCGGCCGAT
GCGGCCCGGAAGGAGCGAGCCCTCGATTCGCCGCCGCCCCCCACGCTGGCTTGCGGCAGCGGCGGGGGCT
CGCAGGGCGACGAGGAGGCGCACGCGTCGTCCTCGGCCGCGGAGGAGCTCTCCCCGGCCCCTTCCGAGAG
CAGCAAAGCCTCGCCGGAGAAGGATTCCCTGGGCAATTCCAAAGGTGAAAACGCAGCCAACTGGCTCACG
GCAAAGAGTGGTCGGAAGAAGCGCTGCCCCTACACGAAGCACCAGACACTGGAGCTGGAGAAGGAGTTTC
TGTTCAATATGTACCTTACTCGAGAGCGGCGCCTAGAGATTAGCCGCAGCGTCCACCTCACGGACAGACA
AGTGAAAATCTGGTTTCAGAACCGCAGGATGAAACTGAAGAAAATGAATCGAGAAAACCGGATCCGGGAG
CTCACAGCCAACTTTAATTTTTCCTAGTAATGAACTAGTCCGTAACTTGAAAGTATTTCGATTTCTTGGC
TTTATATATCTTGTGGAAAGGACGAAATGGCCATCAGTCCTTCTTAGATACGCGTTAAGTCGACAATCAA
CCTCTGGATTACAAAATTTGTGAAAGATTGACTGGTATTCTTAACTATGTTGCTCCTTTTACGCTATGTG
GATACGCTGCTTTAATGCCTTTGTATCATGCTATTGCTTCCCGTATGGCTTTCATTTTCTCCTCCTTGTA
TAAATCCTGGTTGCTGTCTCTTTATGAGGAGTTGTGGCCCGTTGTCAGGCAACGTGGCGTGGTGTGCACT
GTGTTTGCTGACGCAACCCCCACTGGTTGGGGCATTGCCACCACCTGTCAGCTCCTTTCCGGGACTTTCG
CTTTCCCCCTCCCTATTGCCACGGCGGAACTCATCGCCGCCTGCCTTGCCCGCTGCTGGACAGGGGCTCG
GCTGTTGGGCACTGACAATTCCGTGGTGTTGTCGGGGAAATCATCGTCCTTTCCTTGGCTGCTCGCCTGT
GTTGCCACCTGGATTCTGCGCGGGACGTCCTTCTGCTACGTCCCTTCGGCCCTCAATCCAGCGGACCTTC
CTTCCCGCGGCCTGCTGCCGGCTCTGCGGCCTCTTCCGCGTCTTCGCCTTCGCCCTCAGACGAGTCGGAT
CTCCCTTTGGGCCGCCTCCCCGCGTCGACTTTAAGACCAATGACTTACAAGGCAGCTGTAGATCTTAGCC
ACTTTTTAAAAGAAAAGGGGGGACTGGAAGGGCTAATTCACTCCCAACGAAGACAAGATCTGCTTTTTGC
TTGTACTGGGTCTCTCTGGTTAGACCAGATCTGAGCCTGGGAGCTCTCTGGCTAACTAGGGAACCCACTG
CTTAAGCCTCAATAAAGCTTGCCTTGAGTGCTTCAAGTAGTGTGTGCCCGTCTGTTGTGTGACTCTGGTA
ACTAGAGATCCCTCAGACCCTTTTAGTCAGTGTGGAAAATCTCTAGCAGTACGTATAGTAGTTCATGTCA
TCTTATTATTCAGTATTTATAACTTGCAAAGAAATGAATATCAGAGAGTGAGAGGAACTTGTTTATTGCA
GCTTATAATGGTTACAAATAAAGCAATAGCATCACAAATTTCACAAATAAAGCATTTTTTTCACTGCATT
CTAGTTGTGGTTTGTCCAAACTCATCAATGTATCTTATCATGTCTGGCTCTAGCTATCCCGCCCCTAACT
CCGCCCATCCCGCCCCTAACTCCGCCCAGTTCCGCCCATTCTCCGCCCCATGGCTGACTAATTTTTTTTA
TTTATGCAGAGGCCGAGGCCGCCTCGGCCTCTGAGCTATTCCAGAAGTAGTGAGGAGGCTTTTTTGGAGG
CCTAGGGACGTACCCAATTCGCCCTATAGTGAGTCGTATTACGCGCGCTCACTGGCCGTCGTTTTACAAC
GTCGTGACTGGGAAAACCCTGGCGTTACCCAACTTAATCGCCTTGCAGCACATCCCCCTTTCGCCAGCTG
GCGTAATAGCGAAGAGGCCCGCACCGATCGCCCTTCCCAACAGTTGCGCAGCCTGAATGGCGAATGGG
[124 nt withheld, positions 6929-7052]
C
[91 nt withheld, positions 7054-7144]
A
[49 nt withheld, positions 7146-7194]
CCTTTGACGTTGGAGTCCACGTTCTTT
[37 nt withheld, positions 7222-7258]
ACCCTATCTCGGTCTATTCTTTTGATTTATAAGGGATTTTGCCGATTTCGGCCTATTGGTTAAAAAATGA
GCTGATTTAACAAAAATTTAACGCGAATTTTAACAAAATATTAACGCTTACAATTTAGGTGGCACTTTTC
GGGGAAATGTGCGCGGAACCCCTATTTGTTTATTTTTCTAAATACATTCAAATATGTATCCGCTCATGAG
ACAATAACCCTGATAAATGCTTCAATAATATTGAAAAAGGAAGAGTATGAGTATTCAACATTTCCGTGTC
GCCCTTATTCCCTTTTTTGCGGCATTTTGCCTTCCTGTTTTTGCTCACCCAGAAACGCTGGTGAAAGTAA
AAGATGCTGAAGATCAGTTGGGTGCACGAGTGGGTTACATCGAACTGGATCTCAACAGCGGTAAGATCCT
TGAGAGTTTTCGCCCCGAAGAACGTTTTCCAATGATGAGCACTTTTAAAGTTCTGCTATGTGGCGCGGTA
TTATCCCGTATTGACGCCGGGCAAGAGCAACTCGGTCGCCGCATACACTATTCTCAGAATGACTTGGTTG
AGTACTCACCAGTCACAGAAAAGCATCTTACGGATGGCATGACAGTAAGAGAATTATGCAGTGCTGCCAT
AACCATGAGTGATAACACTGCGGCCAACTTACTTCTGACAACGATCGGAGGACCGAAGGAGCTAACCGCT
TTTTTGCACAACATGGGGGATCATGTAACTCGCCTTGATCGTTGGGAACCGGAGCTGAATGAAGCCATAC
CAAACGACGAGCGTGACACCACGATGCCTGTAGCAATGGCAACAACGTTGCGCAAACTATTAACTGGCGA
ACTACTTACTCTAGCTTCCCGGCAACAATTAATAGACTGGATGGAGGCGGATAAAGTTGCAGGACCACTT
CTGCGCTCGGCCCTTCCGGCTGGCTGGTTTATTGCTGATAAATCTGGAGCCGGTGAGCGTGGGTCTCGCG
GTATCATTGCAGCACTGGGGCCAGATGGTAAGCCCTCCCGTATCGTAGTTATCTACACGACGGGGAGTCA
GGCAACTATGGATGAACGAAATAGACAGATCGCTGAGATAGGTGCCTCACTGATTAAGCATTGGTAACTG
TCAGACCAAGTTTACTCATATATACTTTAGATTGATTTAAAACTTCATTTTTAATTTAAAAGGATCTAGG
TGAAGATCCTTTTTGATAATCTCATGACCAAAATCCCTTAACGTGAGTTTTCGTTCCACTGAGCGTCAGA
CCCCGTAGAAAAGATCAAAGGATCTTCTTGAGATCCTTTTTTTCTGCGCGTAATCTGCTGCTTGCAAACA
AAAAAACCACCGCTACCAGCGGTGGTTTGTTTGCCGGATCAAGAGCTACCAACTCTTTTTCCGAAGGTAA
CTGGCTTCAGCAGAGCGCAGATACCAAATACTGTTCTTCTAGTGTAGCCGTAGTTAGGCCACCACTTCAA
GAACTCTGTAGCACCGCCTACATACCTCGCTCTGCTAATCCTGTTACCAGTGGCTGCTGCCAGTGGCGAT
AAGTCGTGTCTTACCGGGTTGGACTCAAGACGATAGTTACCGGATAAGGCGCAGCGGTCGGGCTGAACGG
GGGGTTCGTGCACACAGCCCAGCTTGGAGCGAACGACCTACACCGAACTGAGATACCTACAGCGTGAGCT
ATGAGAAAGCGCCACGCTTCCCGAAGGGAGAAAGGCGGACAGGTATCCGGTAAGCGGCAGGGTCGGAACA
GGAGAGCGCACGAGGGAGCTTCCAGGGGGAAACGCCTGGTATCTTTATAGTCCTGTCGGGTTTCGCCACC
TCTGACTTGAGCGTCGATTTTTGTGATGCTCGTCAGGGGGGCGGAGCCTATGGAAAAACGCCAGCAACGC
GGCCTTTTTACGGTTCCTGGCCTTTTGCTGGCCTTTTGCTCACATGTTCTTTCCTGCGTTATCCCCTGAT
TCTGTGGATAACCGTATTACCGCCTTTGAGTGAGCTGATACCGCTCGCCGCAGCCGAACGACCGAGCGCA
GCGAGTCAGTGAGCGAGGAAGCGGAAGAGCGCCCAATACGCAAACCGCCTCTCCCCGCGCGTTGGCCGAT
TCATTAATGCAGCTGGCACGACAGGTTTCCCGACTGGAAAGCGGGCAGTGAGCGCAACGCAATTAATGTG
AGTTAGCTCACTCATTAGGCACCCCAGGCTTTACACTTTATGCTTCCGGCTCGTATGTTGTGTGGAATTG
TGAGCGGATAACAATTTCACACAGGAAACAGCTATGACCATGATTACGCCAAGCGCGCAATTAACCCTCA
CTAAAGGGAACAAAAGCTGGAGCTGCAAGC
