>Addgene plasmid #143886 | TFORF0576 | depositor partial sequence | sequence record 283785 | Insert
ACCGCCACCATGTCAGCCAGAAAGGGCTATCTGCTCCCTTCGCCAAATTATCCCACAACAATGTCATGCT
CGGAGAGCCCCGCCGCGAACTCTTTTTTGGTCGACTCGCTCATCAGCTCGGGCAGAGGCGAGGCAGGCGG
CGGTGGTGGTGGCGCGGGGGGCGGCGGCGGTGGCGGTTACTACGCCCACGGCGGGGTCTACCTGCCGCCC
GCCGCCGACCTGCCCTACGGGCTGCAGAGCTGCGGGCTCTTCCCCACGCTGGGCGGCAAGCGCAATGAGG
CAGCGTCGCCGGGCAGCGGTGGCGGTGGCGGGGGTCTAGGTCCCGGGGCGCACGGCTACGGGCCCTCGCC
CATAGACCTGTGGCTAGACGCGCCCCGGTCTTGCCGGATGGAGCCGCCTGACGGGCCGCCGCCGCCGCCC
CAGCAGCAGCCGCCGCCCCCGCCGCAACCACCCCAGCCAGCGCCGCAGGCCACCTCGTGCTCTTTCGCGC
AGAACATCAAAGAAGAGAGCTCCTACTGCCTCTACGACTCGGCGGACAAATGCCCCAAAGTCTCGGCCAC
CGCCGCCGAACTGGCTCCCTTCCCGCGGGGCCCGCCGCCCGACGGCTGCGCCCTGGGCACCTCCAGCGGG
GTGCCAGTGCCTGGCTACTTCCGCCTTTCTCAGGCCTACGGCACCGCCAAGGGCTATGGCAGCGGCGGCG
GCGGCGCGCAGCAACTCGGGGCTGGCCCGTTCCCCGCGCAGCCCCCGGGGCGCGGTTTCGATCTCCCGCC
CGCGCTAGCCTCCGGCTCGGCCGATGCGGCCCGGAAGGAGCGAGCCCTCGATTCGCCGCCGCCCCCCACG
CTGGCTTGCGGCAGCGGCGGGGGCTCGCAGGGCGACGAGGAGGCGCACGCGTCGTCCTCGGCCGCGGAGG
AGCTCTCCCCGGCCCCTTCCGAGAGCAGCAAAGCCTCGCCGGAGAAGGATTCCCTGGGCAATTCCAAAGG
TGAAAACGCAGCCAACTGGCTCACGGCAAAGAGTGGTCGGAAGAAGCGCTGCCCCTACACGAAGCACCAG
ACACTGGAGCTGGAGAAGGAGTTTCTGTTCAATATGTACCTTACTCGAGAGCGGCGCCTAGAGATTAGCC
GCAGCGTCCACCTCACGGACAGACAAGTGAAAATCTGGTTTCAGAACCGCAGGATGAAACTGAAGAAAAT
GAATCGAGAAAACCGGATCCGGGAGCTCACAGCCAACTTTAATTTTTCCTAGTAATGAACTAGTCCGTAA
CTTGAAAGTATTTCGATTTCTTGGCTTTATATATCTTGTGGAAAGGACGAAATGGCCATCAGTCCTTCTT
AGAT
