>Addgene plasmid #143886 | TFORF0576 | depositor partial sequence | sequence record 283786 | Barcode
AATGGCCATCAGTCCTTCTTAGAT
